Addgene plasmid #54686: TurboRFP-C1
Purpose: (Empty Backbone) Localization: C1 Cloning Vector, Excitation: 553, Emission: 574
Depositing lab: Michael Davidson.
Backbone
  Vector backbone: TurboRFP-C1
  Backbone size (bp): 4750
  Vector type: Mammalian Expression
  Selectable markers: Neomycin (select with G418)
  Tag / fusion protein: TurboRFP (N terminal on backbone)
Growth in bacteria
  Bacterial resistance: Kanamycin, 50 μg/mL
  Growth temperature: 37°C
  Growth strain: DH5alpha
  Copy number: High Copy
Gene/Insert
  Gene/Insert name: None
  Tag / fusion protein: TurboRFP (N terminal on backbone)
Terms and licenses: Academic/Nonprofit Terms; Industry Terms
Depositor comments: . Excitation = 553; Emission = 574
How to cite: TurboRFP-C1 was a gift from Michael Davidson (Addgene plasmid # 54686)
