[The description below was written by a language model from this plasmid's Addgene catalogue record.]
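Description:
TurboRFP-C1 is an empty mammalian expression backbone of about 4.75 kb, designed for building fusions in which the red fluorescent protein TurboRFP sits at the N-terminus of a protein of interest. The "C1" designation follows the common naming convention for fluorescent protein cloning vectors: the gene of interest is inserted downstream of the fluorescent protein coding sequence, so that the partner is joined to the C-terminal end of TurboRFP. No insert is present in the deposited plasmid, so without further cloning it would be expected to express TurboRFP alone. The record lists an excitation maximum of 553 nm and an emission maximum of 574 nm for the fluorophore, placing it in the orange-red range.

The plasmid is maintained in E. coli as a high-copy construct under kanamycin selection, and it carries a neomycin resistance marker that allows G418 selection of stably transfected mammalian cells. The record does not state the promoter driving TurboRFP, the polyadenylation signal, the origin of replication or the composition of the cloning site, and no feature table is provided, so these details cannot be confirmed from the available information.

Typical uses supported by the record are the construction of TurboRFP-tagged proteins for live-cell or fixed-cell fluorescence imaging and localization studies in mammalian cells. The unmodified vector can also serve as an untargeted red fluorescent control or transfection marker.
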