>Addgene plasmid #54686 | TurboRFP-C1 | depositor partial sequence | sequence record 85083 | insert sequence
GGGACTTTCCAAAATGTCGTAACAACTCCGCCCCATTGACGCAAATGGGCGGTAGGCGTGTACGGTGGGA
GGTCTATATAAGCAGAGCTGGTTTAGTGAACCGTCAGATCCGCTAGCGCTACCGGTCGCCACCATGAGCG
AGCTGATCAAGGAGAACATGCACATGAAGCTGTACATGGAGGGCACCGTGAACAACCACCACTTCAAGTG
CACATCCGAGGGCGAAGGCAAGCCCTACGAGGGCACCCAGACCATGAAGATCAAGGTGGTCGAGGGCGGC
CCTCTCCCCTTCGCCTTCGACATCCTGGCTACCAGCTTCATGTACGGCAGCAAAGCCTTCATCAACCACA
CCCAGGGCATCCCCGACTTCTTTAAGCAGTCCTTCCCTGAGGGCTTCACATGGGAGAGAATCACCACATA
CGAAGACGGGGGCGTGCTGACCGCTACCCAGGACACCAGCTTCCAGAACGGCTGCATCATCTACAACGTC
AAGATCAACGGGGTGAACTTCCCATCCAACGGCCCTGTGATGCAGAAGAAAACACGCGGCTGGGAGGCCA
ACACCGAGATGCTGTACCCCGCTGACGGCGGCCTGAGAGGCCACAGCCAGATGGCCCTGAAGCTCGTGGG
CGGGGGCTACCTGCACTGCTCCTTCAAGACCACATACAGATCCAAGAAACCCGCTAAGAACCTCAAGATG
CCCGGCTTCCACTTCGTGGACCACAGACTGGAAAGAATCAAGGAGGCCGACAAAGAGACCTACGTCGAGC
AGCACGAGATGGCTGTGGCCAAGTACTGCGACCTCCCTAGCAAACTGGGGCACAGATCCGGACTCAGATC
TCGAGCTCAAGCTTCGAATTCTGCAGTCGACGGTACCGCGGGCCCGGGATCCACCGGATCTAGATAACTG
ATCATAATCAGCCATACCACATTTGTAGAGGTTTTACTTGCTTTAAAAACCTCCCACACCTCCCCCTGAA
CCTGAACATAAATG
