>Addgene plasmid #54686 | TurboRFP-C1 | addgene partial sequence | sequence record 90575 | CMV-F 5'-CGCAAATGGGCGGTAGGCGTG-3'
GTGAACCGTCAGATCCGCTAGCGCTACCGGTCGCCACCATGAGCGAGCTGATCAAGGAGAACATGCACAT
GAAGCTGTACATGGAGGGCACCGTGAACAACCACCACTTCAAGTGCACATCCGAGGGCGAAGGCAAGCCC
TACGAGGGCACCCAGACCATGAAGATCAAGGTGGTCGAGGGCGGCCCTCTCCCCTTCGCCTTCGACATCC
TGGCTACCAGCTTCATGTACGGCAGCAAAGCCTTCATCAACCACACCCAGGGCATCCCCGACTTCTTTAA
GCAGTCCTTCCCTGAGGGCTTCACATGGGAGAGAATCACCACATACGAAGACGGGGGCGTGCTGACCGCT
ACCCAGGACACCAGCTTCCAGAACGGCTGCATCATCTACAACGTCAAGATCAACGGGGTGAACTTCCCAT
CCAACGGCCCTGTGATGCAGAAGAAAACACGCGGCTGGGAGGCCAACACCGAGATGCTGTACCCCGCTGA
CGGCGGCCTGAGAGGCCACAGCCAGATGGCCCTGAAGCTCGTGGGCGGGGGCTACCTGCACTGCTCCTTC
AAGACCACATACAGATCCAAGAAACCCGCTAAGAACCTCAAGATGCCCGGCTTCCACTTCGTGGACCACA
GACTGGAAAGAATCAAGGAGGCCGACAAAGAGACCTACGTCGAGCAGCACGAGATGGCTGTGGCCAAGTA
CTGCGACCTCCCTAGCAAACTGGGGCACAGATCCGGTCGCCACCATGAGCGAGCTGATCAAGGA
