>Addgene plasmid #54686 | TurboRFP-C1 | addgene partial sequence | sequence record 100883 | SV40pA-R 5'-GAAATTTGTGATGCTATTGC-3'
AGTTAACAACAACAATTGCATTCATTTTATGTTTCAGGTTCAGGGGGAGGTGTGGGAGGTTTTTTAAAGC
AAGTAAAACCTCTACAAATGTGGTATGGCTGATTATGATCAGTTATCTAGATCCGGTGGATCCCGGGCCC
GCGGTACCGTCGACTGCAGAATTCGAAGCTTGAGCTCGAGATCTGAGTCCGGATCTGTGCCCCAGTTTGC
TAGGGAGGTCGCAGTACTTGGCCACAGCCATCTCGTGCTGCTCGACGTAGGTCTCTTTGTCGGCCTCCTT
GATTCTTTCCAGTCTGTGGTCCACGAAGTGGAAGCCGGGCATCTTGAGGTTCTTAGCGGGTTTCTTGGAT
CTGTATGTGGTCTTGAAGGAGCAGTGCAGGTAGCCCCCGCCCACGAGCTTCAGGGCCATCTGGCTGTGGC
CTCTCAGGCCGCCGTCAGCGGGGTACAGCATCTCGGTGTTGGCCTCCCAGCCGCGTGTTTTCTTCTGCAT
CACAGGGCCGTTGGATGGGAAGTTCACCCCGTTGATCTTGACGTTGTAGATGATGCAGCCGTTCTGGAAG
CTGGTGTCCTGGGTAGCGGTCAGCACGCCCCCGTCTTCGTATGTGGTGATTCTCTCCCATGTGAAGCCCT
CAGGGAAGGACTGCTTAAAGAAGTCGGGGATGCCCTGGGTGTGGTTGATGAAGGCTTTGCTGCCGTACAT
GAAGCTGGTAGCCAGGATGTCGAA
